>Addgene plasmid #16389 | PKC delta DN | addgene full sequence | sequence record 174275 | Addgene NGS Result
GACATTGATTATTGACTAGTTATTAATAGTAATCAATTACGGGGTCATTAGTTCATAGCCCATATATGGA
GTTCCGCGTTACATAACTTACGGTAAATGGCCCGCCTGGCTGACCGCCCAACGACCCCCGCCCATTGACG
TCAATAATGACGTATGTTCCCATAGTAACGCCAATAGGGACTTTCCATTGACGTCAATGGGTGGAGTATT
TACGGTAAACTGCCCACTTGGCAGTACATCAAGTGTATCATATGCCAAGTACGCCCCCTATTGACGTCAA
TGACGGTAAATGGCCCGCCTGGCATTATGCCCAGTACATGACCTTATGGGACTTTCCTACTTGGCAGTAC
ATCTACGTATTAGTCATCGCTATTACCATGGTGATGCGGTTTTGGCAGTACATCAATGGGCGTGGATAGC
GGTTTGACTCACGGGGATTTCCAAGTCTCCACCCCATTGACGTCAATGGGAGTTTGTTTTGGCACCAAAA
TCAACGGGACTTTCCAAAATGTCGTAACAACTCCGCCCCATTGACGCAAATGGGCGGTAGGCGTGTACGG
TGGGAGGTCTATATAAGCAGAGCTCTCTGGCTAACTAGAGAACCCACTGCTTACTGGCTTATCGAAATTA
ATACGACTCACTATAGGGAGACCCAAGCTTGGTACCGAGCTCGGATCCTCGAGGCCACCATGGAATTCGC
ACCCTTCCTGCGCATCTCCTTCAATTCCTATGAGCTGGGCTCCCTGCAAGTTGAGGACGAAGCAAGCCAG
CCTTTCTGTGCTGTGAAGATGAAGGAGGCACTCAGCACAGAGCGAGGGAAGACACTGGTACAGAAGAAGC
CCACCATGTATCCTGAGTGGAAGACAACGTTCGACGCCCACATCTATGAAGGCCGTGTTATCCAGATTGT
GCTGATGCGGGCAGCTGAAGACCCCGTGTCTGAGGTCACGGTGGGCGTGTCAGTACTGGCTGAGCGCTGC
AAGAAGAACAACGGCAAGGCTGAGTTCTGGCTGGATCTGCAGCCTCAGGCCAAGGTGCTGATGTGTGTGC
AGTATTTCCTGGAGGATGGGGATTGCAAACAGTCTATGCGTAGTGAGGAGGAGGCAAAGTTTCCAACCAT
GAACCGTCGTGGAGCCATTAAACAGGCCAAGATCCACTACATCAAGAACCACGAGTTTATCGCCACCTTC
TTCGGGCAGCCCACCTTCTGTTCTGTGTGCAAAGAGTTTGTCTGGGGCCTCAACAAGCAAGGCTACAAAT
GCAGGCAATGCAACGCTGCCATCCACAAGAAATGCATTGACAAGATTATCGGCCGCTGCACTGGCACTGC
CACCAATAGCCGGGACACCATCTTCCAGAAAGAACGCTTCAACATCGACATGCCTCACCGATTCAAGGTT
TATAACTACATGAGCCCCACCTTCTGTGACCACTGTGGCAGTTTGCTCTGGGGACTGGTGAAGCAGGGAT
TAAAGTGTGAAGATTGTGGCATGAATGTGCACCACAAATGCCGGGAGAAGGTGGCCAACCTGTGTGGTAT
CAACCAAAAGCTCTTGGCTGAGGCCTTGAACCAAGTGACCCAGAGATCTTCCCGGAAGCTGGACACAACA
GAGTCTGTCGGAATATACCAGGGATTTGAGAAGAAGCCAGAAGTCTCTGGGAGTGACATCCTAGACAACA
ACGGGACCTATGGCAAGATCTGGGAGGGGAGCACCCGGTGCACCCTTGAGAACTTCACCTTCCAAAAAGT
ACTTGGCAAAGGCAGCTTTGGCAAGGTGCTGCTGGCAGAGCTGAAGGGCAAAGACAAGTACTTTGCAATC
AGGTGTCTGAAGAAGGACGTGGTGTTGATTGACGATGATGTAGAGTGTACCATGGTGGAGAAGCGGGTGC
TGGCGCTCGCCTGGGAGAGTCCCTTCCTCACCCACCTCATCTGTACCTTCCAGACCAAGGACCACCTGTT
CTTCGTGATGGAGTTTCTCAATGGGGGTGACCTGATGTTCCACATTCAGGACAAAGGCCGCTTCGAACTC
TACCGGGCTACGTTTTATGCAGCTGAGATCATCTGCGGACTGCAGTTTCTACACAGCAAAGGCATTATTT
ACAGGGACCTCAAGCTGGACAATGTGATGCTAGACAGGGACGGCCACATCAAGATCGCTGACTTTGGGAT
GTGCAAAGAGAATATATTTGGGGAGGGCCGGGCCAGCACATTCTGCGGCACTCCTGACTACATCGCCCCT
GAGATCCTGCAGGGCCTGAAGTACTCCTTCTCGGTGGACTGGTGGTCTTTCGGGGTCCTCCTGTACGAAA
TGCTCATCGGCCAGTCCCCCTTCCACGGCGACGATGAGGACGAGCTCTTCGAGTCCATCCGGGTGGACAC
ACCACACTATCCCCGTTGGATCACCAAGGAATCCAAGGACATCATGGAGAAGCTATTCGAGAGGGACCCT
GACAAGAGGCTGGGAGTAACAGGAAACATCAGGATTCACCCCTTTTTCAAGACTATCAACTGGTCCCTCC
TGGAGAAGCGGAAGGTGGAGCCGCCCTTTAAGCCCAAAGTGAAATCCCCTTCAGACTACAGCAACTTTGA
CCCAGAGTTCCTGAATGAGAAACCTCAGCTTTCCTTCAGTGACAAGAACCTCATCGACTCTATGGACCAG
GAAGCCTTCCATGGCTTCTCCTTTGTGAATCCCAAGTTTGAGCAATTCCTGGACATTGAATTCTATCCTT
ACGACGTGCCTGACTACGCCTAAGGATCCAATTCTGCAGATATCCATCACACTGGCGGCCGCTCGAGCAT
GCATCTAGAGGGCCCTATTCTATAGTGTCACCTAAATGCTAGAGCTCGCTGATCAGCCTCGACTGTGCCT
TCTAGTTGCCAGCCATCTGTTGTTTGCCCCTCCCCCGTGCCTTCCTTGACCCTGGAAGGTGCCACTCCCA
CTGTCCTTTCCTAATAAAATGAGGAAATTGCATCGCATTGTCTGAGTAGGTGTCATTCTATTCTGGGGGG
TGGGGTGGGGCAGGACAGCAAGGGGGAGGATTGGGAAGACAATAGCAGGCATGCTGGGGATGCGGTGGGC
TCTATGGCTTCTGAGGCGGAAAGAACCAGCTGGGGCTCTAGGGGGTATCCCC
[124 nt withheld, positions 3133-3256]
C
[91 nt withheld, positions 3258-3348]
A
[49 nt withheld, positions 3350-3398]
CCTTTGACGTTGGAGTCCACGTTCTTT
[37 nt withheld, positions 3426-3462]
ACCCTATCTCGGTCTATTCTTTTGATTTATAAGGGATTTTGCCGATTTCGGCCTATTGGTTAAAAAATGA
GCTGATTTAACAAAAATTTAACGCGAATTAATTCTGTGGAATGTGTGTCAGTTAGGGTGTGGAAAGTCCC
CAGGCTCCCCAGCAGGCAGAAGTATGCAAAGCATGCATCTCAATTAGTCAGCAACCAGGTGTGGAAAGTC
CCCAGGCTCCCCAGCAGGCAGAAGTATGCAAAGCATGCATCTCAATTAGTCAGCAACCATAGTCCCGCCC
CTAACTCCGCCCATCCCGCCCCTAACTCCGCCCAGTTCCGCCCATTCTCCGCCCCATGGCTGACTAATTT
TTTTTATTTATGCAGAGGCCGAGGCCGCCTCTGCCTCTGAGCTATTCCAGAAGTAGTGAGGAGGCTTTTT
TGGAGGCCTAGGCTTTTGCAAAAAGCTCCCGGGAGCTTGTATATCCATTTTCGGATCTGATCAAGAGACA
GGATGAGGATCGTTTCGCATGATTGAACAAGATGGATTGCACGCAGGTTCTCCGGCCGCTTGGGTGGAGA
GGCTATTCGGCTATGACTGGGCACAACAGACAATCGGCTGCTCTGATGCCGCCGTGTTCCGGCTGTCAGC
GCAGGGGCGCCCGGTTCTTTTTGTCAAGACCGACCTGTCCGGTGCCCTGAATGAACTGCAGGACGAGGCA
GCGCGGCTATCGTGGCTGGCCACGACGGGCGTTCCTTGCGCAGCTGTGCTCGACGTTGTCACTGAAGCGG
GAAGGGACTGGCTGCTATTGGGCGAAGTGCCGGGGCAGGATCTCCTGTCATCTCACCTTGCTCCTGCCGA
GAAAGTATCCATCATGGCTGATGCAATGCGGCGGCTGCATACGCTTGATCCGGCTACCTGCCCATTCGAC
CACCAAGCGAAACATCGCATCGAGCGAGCACGTACTCGGATGGAAGCCGGTCTTGTCGATCAGGATGATC
TGGACGAAGAGCATCAGGGGCTCGCGCCAGCCGAACTGTTCGCCAGGCTCAAGGCGCGCATGCCCGACGG
CGAGGATCTCGTCGTGACCCATGGCGATGCCTGCTTGCCGAATATCATGGTGGAAAATGGCCGCTTTTCT
GGATTCATCGACTGTGGCCGGCTGGGTGTGGCGGACCGCTATCAGGACATAGCGTTGGCTACCCGTGATA
TTGCTGAAGAGCTTGGCGGCGAATGGGCTGACCGCTTCCTCGTGCTTTACGGTATCGCCGCTCCCGATTC
GCAGCGCATCGCCTTCTATCGCCTTCTTGACGAGTTCTTCTGAGCGGGACTCTGGGGTTCGAAATGACCG
ACCAAGCGACGCCCAACCTGCCATCACGAGATTTCGATTCCACCGCCGCCTTCTATGAAAGGTTGGGCTT
CGGAATCGTTTTCCGGGACGCCGGCTGGATGATCCTCCAGCGCGGGGATCTCATGCTGGAGTTCTTCGCC
CACCCCAACTTGTTTATTGCAGCTTATAATGGTTACAAATAAAGCAATAGCATCACAAATTTCACAAATA
AAGCATTTTTTTCACTGCATTCTAGTTGTGGTTTGTCCAAACTCATCAATGTATCTTATCATGTCTGTAT
ACCGTCGACCTCTAGCTAGAGCTTGGCGTAATCATGGTCATAGCTGTTTCCTGTGTGAAATTGTTATCCG
CTCACAATTCCACACAACATACGAGCCGGAAGCATAAAGTGTAAAGCCTGGGGTGCCTAATGAGTGAGCT
AACTCACATTAATTGCGTTGCGCTCACTGCCCGCTTTCCAGTCGGGAAACCTGTCGTGCCAGCTGCATTA
ATGAATCGGCCAACGCGCGGGGAGAGGCGGTTTGCGTATTGGGCGCTCTTCCGCTTCCTCGCTCACTGAC
TCGCTGCGCTCGGTCGTTCGGCTGCGGCGAGCGGTATCAGCTCACTCAAAGGCGGTAATACGGTTATCCA
CAGAATCAGGGGATAACGCAGGAAAGAACATGTGAGCAAAAGGCCAGCAAAAGGCCAGGAACCGTAAAAA
GGCCGCGTTGCTGGCGTTTTTCCATAGGCTCCGCCCCCCTGACGAGCATCACAAAAATCGACGCTCAAGT
CAGAGGTGGCGAAACCCGACAGGACTATAAAGATACCAGGCGTTTCCCCCTGGAAGCTCCCTCGTGCGCT
CTCCTGTTCCGACCCTGCCGCTTACCGGATACCTGTCCGCCTTTCTCCCTTCGGGAAGCGTGGCGCTTTC
TCATAGCTCACGCTGTAGGTATCTCAGTTCGGTGTAGGTCGTTCGCTCCAAGCTGGGCTGTGTGCACGAA
CCCCCCGTTCAGCCCGACCGCTGCGCCTTATCCGGTAACTATCGTCTTGAGTCCAACCCGGTAAGACACG
ACTTATCGCCACTGGCAGCAGCCACTGGTAACAGGATTAGCAGAGCGAGGTATGTAGGCGGTGCTACAGA
GTTCTTGAAGTGGTGGCCTAACTACGGCTACACTAGAAGAACAGTATTTGGTATCTGCGCTCTGCTGAAG
CCAGTTACCTTCGGAAAAAGAGTTGGTAGCTCTTGATCCGGCAAACAAACCACCGCTGGTAGCGGTGGTT
TTTTTGTTTGCAAGCAGCAGATTACGCGCAGAAAAAAAGGATCTCAAGAAGATCCTTTGATCTTTTCTAC
GGGGTCTGACGCTCAGTGGAACGAAAACTCACGTTAAGGGATTTTGGTCATGAGATTATCAAAAAGGATC
TTCACCTAGATCCTTTTAAATTAAAAATGAAGTTTTAAATCAATCTAAAGTATATATGAGTAAACTTGGT
CTGACAGTTACCAATGCTTAATCAGTGAGGCACCTATCTCAGCGATCTGTCTATTTCGTTCATCCATAGT
TGCCTGACTCCCCGTCGTGTAGATAACTACGATACGGGAGGGCTTACCATCTGGCCCCAGTGCTGCAATG
ATACCGCGAGACCCACGCTCACCGGCTCCAGATTTATCAGCAATAAACCAGCCAGCCGGAAGGGCCGAGC
GCAGAAGTGGTCCTGCAACTTTATCCGCCTCCATCCAGTCTATTAATTGTTGCCGGGAAGCTAGAGTAAG
TAGTTCGCCAGTTAATAGTTTGCGCAACGTTGTTGCCATTGCTACAGGCATCGTGGTGTCACGCTCGTCG
TTTGGTATGGCTTCATTCAGCTCCGGTTCCCAACGATCAAGGCGAGTTACATGATCCCCCATGTTGTGCA
AAAAAGCGGTTAGCTCCTTCGGTCCTCCGATCGTTGTCAGAAGTAAGTTGGCCGCAGTGTTATCACTCAT
GGTTATGGCAGCACTGCATAATTCTCTTACTGTCATGCCATCCGTAAGATGCTTTTCTGTGACTGGTGAG
TACTCAACCAAGTCATTCTGAGAATAGTGTATGCGGCGACCGAGTTGCTCTTGCCCGGCGTCAATACGGG
ATAATACCGCGCCACATAGCAGAACTTTAAAAGTGCTCATCATTGGAAAACGTTCTTCGGGGCGAAAACT
CTCAAGGATCTTACCGCTGTTGAGATCCAGTTCGATGTAACCCACTCGTGCACCCAACTGATCTTCAGCA
TCTTTTACTTTCACCAGCGTTTCTGGGTGAGCAAAAACAGGAAGGCAAAATGCCGCAAAAAAGGGAATAA
GGGCGACACGGAAATGTTGAATACTCATACTCTTCCTTTTTCAATATTATTGAAGCATTTATCAGGGTTA
TTGTCTCATGAGCGGATACATATTTGAATGTATTTAGAAAAATAAACAAATAGGGGTTCCGCGCACATTT
CCCCGAAAAGTGCCACCTGACGTCGACGGATCGGGAGATCTCCCGATCCCCTATGGTGCACTCTCAGTAC
AATCTGCTCTGATGCCGCATAGTTAAGCCAGTATCTGCTCCCTGCTTGTGTGTTGGAGGTCGCTGAGTAG
TGCGCGAGCAAAATTTAAGCTACAACAAGGCAAGGCTTGACCGACAATTGCATGAAGAATCTGCTTAGGG
TTAGGCGTTTTGCGCTGCTTCGCGATGTACGGGCCAGATATACGCGTT
Features (pLannotate 1.2.2; 21 found; start..end, strand, type, name):
      1..380     +  enhancer       CMV enhancer: human cytomegalovirus immediate early enhancer
    381..584     +  promoter       CMV promoter: human cytomegalovirus (CMV) immediate early promoter
    580..613     +  LTR            5' LTR (truncated) (fragment): truncated 5' long terminal repeat (LTR) from HIV-1
    629..647     +  promoter       T7 promoter: promoter for bacteriophage T7 RNA polymerase
    699..2717    +  CDS            Prkcd: KPCD_MOUSE - Also known as Pkcd. Experimental evidence at protein level: Swiss-Prot protein existence level 1. Calcium-independent, phospholipid- and diacylglycerol (DAG)- dependent serine/threonine-protein kinase that plays contrasting roles in cell death and cell survival by functioning as a pro-apoptotic protein during DNA damage-induced apoptosis, but acting as an anti- apoptotic protein during cytokine receptor-initiated cell death, is involved in tumor suppression, is required for oxygen radical production by NADPH oxidase and acts as positive or negative regulator in platelet functional
   2819..2837    -  promoter       SP6 promoter: promoter for bacteriophage SP6 RNA polymerase
   2863..3087    +  polyA_signal   bGH poly(A) signal: bovine growth hormone polyadenylation signal
   3091..3112    +  promoter       SV40 promoter (fragment): SV40 enhancer and early promoter
   3133..3561    +  rep_origin     f1 ori (sequence partly withheld): f1 bacteriophage origin of replication; arrow indicates direction of (+) strand synthesis
   3575..3904    +  promoter       SV40 promoter: SV40 enhancer and early promoter
   3971..4762    +  CDS            neo: KKA2_KLEPN - Also known as kan, nptII. Experimental evidence at protein level: Swiss-Prot protein existence level 1. Resistance to kanamycin, neomycin, paromomycin, ribostamycin, butirosin and gentamicin B. From Klebsiella pneumoniae.
   4786..4944    +  CDS            ble (fragment): BLE_KLEPN - Experimental evidence at protein level: Swiss-Prot protein existence level 1. Binding protein with a strong affinity to the bleomycin family of antibiotics. Binds to CL990; an antimitotic-antibiotic compound. From Klebsiella pneumoniae.
   4939..5060    +  polyA_signal   SV40 poly(A) signal: SV40 polyadenylation signal
   5133..5149    -  protein_bind   lac operator: The lac repressor binds to the lac operator to inhibit transcription in E. coli. This inhibition can be relieved by adding lactose or isopropyl-β-D-thiogalactopyranoside (IPTG). lac repressor encoded by lacI
   5157..5187    -  promoter       lac promoter: promoter for the E. coli lac operon
   5202..5223    -  protein_bind   CAP binding site: CAP binding activates transcription in the presence of cAMP. E. coli catabolite activator protein
   5236..5328    -  CDS            lacI (fragment): lac repressor; lacI; The lac repressor binds to the lac operator to inhibit transcription in E. coli. This inhibition can be relieved by adding lactose or isopropyl-β-D-thiogalactopyranoside (IPTG).
   5511..6099    -  rep_origin     ori: high-copy-number ColE1/pMB1/pBR322/pUC origin of replication
   6270..7130    -  CDS            AmpR: β-lactamase; bla; confers resistance to ampicillin, carbenicillin, and related antibiotics
   7131..7235    -  promoter       AmpR promoter: bla
   7294..7346    -  misc_feature   bom (fragment): basis of mobility region from pBR322
