[The description below was written by a language model from this plasmid's Addgene catalogue record and pLannotate feature annotations shown in this document.]
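Description:
PKC delta DN is a mammalian expression plasmid built on the pHACE backbone that encodes a kinase-inactive, dominant-negative form of mouse protein kinase C delta (Prkcd, isoform 2). The roughly 2 kb coding sequence carries a K376R substitution, which the record describes as kinase-inactivating. It was inserted between two EcoRI sites so that it reads into an HA epitope supplied by the backbone at the C terminus. The HA tag is listed in the catalogue entry but was not called as a separate feature in the annotation of the 7.5 kb sequenced plasmid. Transcription is driven by the human cytomegalovirus immediate-early enhancer and promoter and terminated by the bovine growth hormone polyadenylation signal. T7 and SP6 phage promoters flank the insert, as is typical of pcDNA3-style vectors, and could serve for in vitro transcription or sequencing. A very short match annotated as a truncated HIV-1 LTR just after the CMV promoter is probably an incidental similarity and not a functional viral element.

For stable selection in mammalian cells, an SV40 early promoter drives the neomycin phosphotransferase gene followed by an SV40 poly(A) signal, conferring G418 resistance. In E. coli the plasmid is maintained by a high-copy ColE1/pUC-type origin and selected with ampicillin through the bla gene. An f1 origin is also present, along with residual lac promoter/operator and other backbone fragments that play no evident role in expression.

The associated work concerns the roles of individual PKC isoforms in transcriptional control of cyclin D1 and related genes. The construct is thus suited to transient or stable expression of an HA-detectable mutant that interferes with endogenous PKC delta signalling.
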