Addgene plasmid #16389: PKC delta DN
Depositing lab: Bernard Weinstein. Publication: Roles of specific isoforms of protein kinase C in the transcriptional control of cyclin D1 and related genes. Soh JW, Weinstein IB. J Biol Chem. 2003 Sep 5. 278(36):34709-16. 10.1074/jbc.M302016200 PubMed 12794082.
Backbone
  Vector backbone: pHACE
  Backbone size w/o insert (bp): 5400
  Vector type: Mammalian Expression
  Selectable markers: Neomycin (select with G418)
Growth in bacteria
  Bacterial resistance: Ampicillin, 100 μg/mL
  Growth temperature: 37°C
  Growth strain: DH5alpha
  Copy number: High Copy
Gene/Insert
  Gene/Insert name: PKC delta isoform 2
  Species: M. musculus (mouse)
  Insert size (bp): 2022
  Mutation: Dominant negative (kinase inactive): K376R
  Entrez Gene: Prkcd (a.k.a. D14Ertd420e, PKC[d], PKCdelta, Pkcd)
  Tag / fusion protein: HA (C terminal on backbone)
  Cloning method: Restriction Enzyme; 5′ cloning site EcoRI (not destroyed); 3′ cloning site EcoRI (not destroyed)
  Sequencing primers: 5′ CMV-F
Terms and licenses: Academic/Nonprofit Terms; Industry Terms: Not Available to Industry
How to cite: PKC delta DN was a gift from Bernard Weinstein (Addgene plasmid # 16389 ; http://n2t.net/addgene:16389 ; RRID:Addgene_16389)
