>Addgene plasmid #16389 | PKC delta DN | addgene partial sequence | sequence record 22761 | 16389 with SP6
GCTCGAGCGGCCGCCAGTGTGATGGATATCTGCAGAATTGGATCCTTAGGCGTAGTCAGGCACGTCGTAA
GGATAGAATTCAATGTCCAGGAATTGCTCAAACTTGGGATTCACAAAGGAGAAGCCATGGAAGGCTTCCT
GGTCCATAGAGTCGATGAGGTTCTTGTCACTGAAGGAAAGCTGAGGTTTCTCATTCAGGAACTCTGGGTC
AAAGTTGCTGTAGTCTGAANGNGATTTCACTTTGGGCTTAAAGGGCGGCTCCACCTTCCGCTTCTCCAGG
AGGGACCAGTTGATAGTCTTGAAAAAGGGGTGAATCCTGATGTTTCCTGTTACTCCCAGCCTCTTGTCAG
GGTCCCTCTCGAATAGCTTCTCCATGATGTCCTTGGATTCCTTGGTGATCCAACGGGGATAGTGTGGTGT
GTCCACCCGGATGGACTCGAAGAGCTCGTCCTCATCGTCGCCGTGGAAGGGGGACTGGCCGATGAGCATT
TCGTACAGGAGGACCCCGAAAGACCACCAGTCCACCGAGAAGGAGTACTTCAGGCCCTGCAGGATCTCAG
GGGCGATGTAGTCAGGAGTGCCGCAGAATGTGCTGGCCCGGC
