>Addgene plasmid #16389 | PKC delta DN | addgene partial sequence | sequence record 22762 | 16389 with mPKCdelta 5'-aacgggacctatggcaagat
ACTTCACCTTCCAAAAAGTACTTGGCAAAGGCAGCTTTGGCAAGGTGCTGCTGGCAGAGCTGAAGGGCAA
AGACAAGTACTTTGCAATCAGGTGTCTGAAGAAGGACGTGGTGTTGATTGACGATGATGTAGAGTGTACC
ATGGTGGAGAAGCGGGTGCTGGCGCTCGCCTGGGAGAGTCCCTTCCTCACCCACCTCATCTGTACCTTCC
AGACCAAGGACCACCTGTTCTTCGTGATGGAGTTTCTCAATGGGGGTGACCTGATGTTCCACATTCAGGA
CAAAGGCCGCTTCGAACTCTACCGGGCTACGTTTTATGCAGCTGAGATCATCTGCGGACTGCAGTTTCTA
CACAGCAAAGGCATTATTTACAGGGACCTCAAGCTGGACAATGTGATGCTAGACAGGGACGGCCACATCA
AGATCGCTGACTTTGGGATGTGCAAAGAGAATATATTTGGGGAGGGCCGGGCCAGCACATTCTGCGGCAC
TCCTGACTACATCGCCCCTGAGATCCTGCAGGGCCTGAAGTACTCCTTCTCGGTGGACTGGTGGTCTTTC
GGGGTCCTCCTGTACGAAATGCTCATCGGCCAGTCCCCCTTCCACGGCGACGATGAGGACGAGCTCTTCG
AGTCCATCCGGG
